Addgene plasmid #236722: pAAV-BEC enhancer-minBG-SYFP2
Purpose: (Empty Backbone) SYFP2-tagged Brain Endothelial Cell Enhancer mini Beta Goblin promoter
Depositing lab: Xiangmin Xu. Depositing organization: University of California, Irvine. Publication: Specific targeting of brain endothelial cells using enhancer AAV vectors. Velazquez-Rivera E, Dey O, Kim NS, Cao W, Ye Q, Gao P, Thai A, Nguyen JK, Zhang H, Ting JT, Gopi M, Ren B, Holmes TC, Xu X. Neuron. 2025 May 21;113(10):1562-1578.e6. doi: 10.1016/j.neuron.2025.03.031. PubMed 40403707.
Backbone
  Vector backbone: pAAV2
  Backbone manufacturer: AAVnergene
  Backbone size (bp): 2877
  Vector type: AAV
  Promoter: minimal beta globulin
  Tag / fusion protein: SYFP2
Growth in bacteria
  Bacterial resistance: Ampicillin, 100 μg/mL
  Growth temperature: 37°C
  Growth strain: NEB Stable
  Copy number: High Copy
Gene/Insert
  Cloning method: Restriction Enzyme
Resource information
  A portion of this plasmid was derived from a plasmid made by: The Allen Institute for Brain Science, Jonathan Ting
Terms and licenses: Academic/Nonprofit Terms; Industry Terms: Not Available to Industry
How to cite: pAAV-BEC enhancer-minBG-SYFP2 was a gift from Xiangmin Xu (Addgene plasmid # 236722 ; http://n2t.net/addgene:236722 ; RRID:Addgene_236722)
