[The description below was written by a language model from this plasmid's Addgene catalogue record and pLannotate feature annotations shown in this document.]
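Description:
pAAV-BEC enhancer-minBG-SYFP2 is an AAV transfer plasmid built on a pAAV2 backbone and catalogued as an empty-backbone reporter vector for enhancer-driven expression in brain endothelial cells. It is propagated in bacteria through a high-copy ColE1/pUC-type origin with ampicillin selection (AmpR under its own bla promoter), and it also carries an f1 phage origin along with small remnants of pBR322 bom and rop sequences. AAV2 inverted terminal repeats flank the expression cassette. These provide the cis signals needed for replication and packaging of the intervening DNA into recombinant AAV particles. One ITR is annotated in full, while the other appears only as short fragments, which is common for these hard-to-sequence repeats.

According to the catalogue, the cassette pairs a brain endothelial cell (BEC) enhancer with a minimal beta-globin promoter (spelled "beta globulin"/"Beta Goblin" in the record). In this design, a weak core promoter depends on the adjacent enhancer for cell-type-specific activity. Neither element is recognised in the feature table. They presumably lie in the unannotated stretch of about 600 nt upstream of the reporter, where only a very short CMV-enhancer-like match is called. Downstream are the yellow fluorescent protein SYFP2, a WPRE annotated as two fragments that enhances transcript stability and expression, and the human growth hormone polyadenylation signal.

Two sequence records accompany the entry. The 5,092 nt record matches this description. The 6,208 nt record, flagged as an incorrect sequencing result, has a Cre recombinase fragment downstream of SYFP2 and appears to represent a different construct. The vector is suited to visualising enhancer-directed labelling of brain endothelium after AAV delivery.
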