Features (pLannotate 1.2.2; 17 found; start..end, strand, type, name):
    475..1504    +  CDS            Cre (fragment): site-specific recombinase Cre is a site-specific recombinase from bacteriophage P1. Recombination occurs at loxP sequences.
   1542..1699    +  misc_feature   WPRE (fragment): woodchuck hepatitis virus posttranscriptional regulatory element
   1705..1785    +  misc_feature   WPRE (fragment): woodchuck hepatitis virus posttranscriptional regulatory element
   1786..1827    +  polyA_signal   hGH poly(A) signal (fragment): human growth hormone polyadenylation signal
   1861..2337    +  polyA_signal   hGH poly(A) signal: human growth hormone polyadenylation signal
   2377..2517    +  repeat_region  AAV2 ITR: inverted terminal repeat of adeno-associated virus serotype 2 inverted
   2522..2573    -  misc_feature   bom (fragment): basis of mobility region from pBR322
   2592..3047    +  rep_origin     f1 ori (sequence partly withheld): f1 bacteriophage origin of replication; arrow indicates direction of (+) strand synthesis
   3048..3097    -  misc_feature   bom (fragment): basis of mobility region from pBR322
   3199..3234    -  CDS            rop (fragment): Rop protein, which maintains plasmids at low copy number; rop
   3329..3433    +  promoter       AmpR promoter: bla
   3434..4294    +  CDS            AmpR: β-lactamase; bla; confers resistance to ampicillin, carbenicillin, and related antibiotics
   4465..5053    +  rep_origin     ori: high-copy-number ColE1/pMB1/pBR322/pUC origin of replication
   5126..5153    +  repeat_region  AAV2 ITR (fragment): inverted terminal repeat of adeno-associated virus serotype 2 inverted
   5182..5209    +  repeat_region  AAV2 ITR (fragment): inverted terminal repeat of adeno-associated virus serotype 2 inverted
   5259..5277    +  enhancer       CMV enhancer (fragment): human cytomegalovirus immediate early enhancer
   5878..386     +  CDS            SYFP2 (across the origin): SYFP2 is a basic (constitutively fluorescent) yellow fluorescent protein published in 2006, derived from Aequorea victoria. It is reported to be a very rapidly-maturing monomer with moderate acid sensitivity.
>Addgene plasmid #236722 | pAAV-BEC enhancer-minBG-SYFP2 | addgene full sequence | sequence record 477969 | Incorrect Addgene NGS Result
CCGAGGTGAAGTTCGAGGGCGACACCCTGGTGAACCGCATCGAGCTGAAGGGCATCGACTTCAAGGAGGA
CGGCAACATCCTGGGGCACAAGCTGGAGTACAACTACAACAGCCACAACGTCTATATCACCGCCGACAAG
CAGAAGAACGGCATCAAGGCCAACTTCAAGATCCGCCACAACATCGAGGACGGCGGCGTGCAGCTCGCCG
ACCACTACCAGCAGAACACCCCCATCGGCGACGGCCCCGTGCTGCTGCCCGACAACCACTACCTGAGCTA
CCAGTCCAAGCTGAGCAAAGACCCCAACGAGAAGCGCGATCACATGGTCCTGCTGGAGTTCGTGACCGCC
GCCGGGATCACTCTCGGCATGGACGAGCTGTACAAGGGATCCGGAGCTACTAACTTCAGCCTGCTGAAGC
AGGCTGGAGACGTGGAGGAGAACCCTGGACCCATGCCCAAGAAGAAGAGGAAGGTGTCCAATTTACTGAC
CGTACACCAAAATTTGCCTGCATTACCGGTCGATGCAACGAGTGATGAGGTTCGCAAGAACCTGATGGAC
ATGTTCAGGGATCGCCAGGCGTTTTCTGAGCATACCTGGAAAATGCTTCTGTCCGTTTGCCGGTCGTGGG
CGGCATGGTGCAAGTTGAATAACCGGAAATGGTTTCCCGCAGAACCTGAAGATGTTCGCGATTATCTTCT
ATATCTTCAGGCGCGCGGTCTGGCAGTAAAAACTATCCAGCAACATTTGGGCCAGCTAAACATGCTTCAT
CGTCGGTCCGGGCTGCCACGACCAAGTGACAGCAATGCTGTTTCACTGGTTATGCGGCGGATCCGAAAAG
AAAACGTTGATGCCGGTGAACGTGCAAAACAGGCTCTAGCGTTCGAACGCACTGATTTCGACCAGGTTCG
TTCACTCATGGAAAATAGCGATCGCTGCCAGGATATACGTAATCTGGCATTTCTGGGGATTGCTTATAAC
ACCCTGTTACGTATAGCCGAAATTGCCAGGATCAGGGTTAAAGATATCTCACGTACTGACGGTGGGAGAA
TGTTAATCCATATTGGCAGAACGAAAACGCTGGTTAGCACCGCAGGTGTAGAGAAGGCACTTAGCCTGGG
GGTAACTAAACTGGTCGAGCGATGGATTTCCGTCTCTGGTGTAGCTGATGATCCGAATAACTACCTGTTT
TGCCGGGTCAGAAAAAATGGTGTTGCCGCGCCATCTGCCACCAGCCAGCTATCAACTCGCGCCCTGGAAG
GGATTTTTGAAGCAACTCATCGATTGATTTACGGCGCTAAGGATGACTCTGGTCAGAGATACCTGGCCTG
GTCTGGACACAGTGCCCGTGTCGGAGCCGCGCGAGATATGGCCCGCGCTGGAGTTTCAATACCGGAGATC
ATGCAAGCTGGTGGCTGGACCAATGTAAATATTGTCATGAACTATATCCGTAACCTGGATAGTGAAACAG
GGGCAATGGTGCGCCTGCTGGAAGATGGCGATTAAGTCGACGGCGCGCCGCGGCCGCGAATTCGATATCA
TAATCAACCTCTGGATTACAAAATTTGTGAAAGATTGACTGGTATTCTTAACTATGTTGCTCCTTTTACG
CTATGTGGATACGCTGCTTTAATGCCTTTGTATCATGCTATTGCTTCCCGTATGGCTTTCATTTTCTCCT
CCTTGTATAAATCCTGGTTAGTTCTTGCCACGGCGGAACTCATCGCCGCCTGCCTTGCCCGCTGCTGGAC
AGGGGCTCGGCTGTTGGGCACTGACAATTCCGTGGCGCCTCCCGGGTTCAAGCGATTCTCCTGCCTCAGC
CTCCCGAATCGGGTCGGCCAGCGCTGCTCGAGAGATCTACGGGTGGCATCCCTGTGACCCCTCCCCAGTG
CCTCTCCTGGCCCTGGAAGTTGCCACTCCAGTGCCCACCAGCCTTGTCCTAATAAAATTAAGTTGCATCA
TTTTGTCTGACTAGGTGTCCTTCTATAATATTATGGGGTGGAGGGGGGTGGTATGGAGCAAGGGGCAAGT
TGGGAAGACAACCTGTAGGGCCTGCGGGGTCTATTGGGAACCAAGCTGGAGTGCAGTGGCACAATCTTGG
CTCACTGCAATCTCCGCCTCCTGGGTTCAAGCGATTCTCCTGCCTCAGCCTCCCGAGTTGTTGGGATTCC
AGGCATGCATGACCAGGCTCAGCTAATTTTTGTTTTTTTGGTAGAGACGGGGTTTCACCATATTGGCCAG
GCTGGTCTCCAACTCCTAATCTCAGGTGATCTACCCACCTTGGCCTCCCAAATTGCTGGGATTACAGGCG
TGAACCACTGCTCCCTTCCCTGTCCTTCTGATTTTGTAGGTAACCACGTGCGGACCGAGCGGCCGCAGGA
ACCCCTAGTGATGGAGTTGGCCACTCCCTCTCTGCGCGCTCGCTCGCTCACTGAGGCCGGGCGACCAAAG
GTCGCCCGACGCCCGGGCTTTGCCCGGGCGGCCTCAGTGAGCGAGCGAGCGCGCAGCTGCCTGCAGGGGC
GCCTGATGCGGTATTTTCTCCTTACGCATCTGTGCGGTATTTCACACCGCATA
[95 nt withheld, positions 2574-2668]
T
[46 nt withheld, positions 2670-2715]
C
[141 nt withheld, positions 2717-2857]
CCTTTGACGTTGGAGTCCACGTTCTTT
[37 nt withheld, positions 2885-2921]
ACTCTATCTCGGGCTATTCTTTTGATTTATAAGGGATTTTGCCGATTTCGGTCTATTGGTTAAAAAATGA
GCTGATTTAACAAAAATTTAACGCGAATTTTAACAAAATATTAACGTTTACAATTTTATGGTGCACTCTC
AGTACAATCTGCTCTGATGCCGCATAGTTAAGCCAGCCCCGACACCCGCCAACACCCGCTGACGCGCCCT
GACGGGCTTGTCTGCTCCCGGCATCCGCTTACAGACAAGCTGTGACCGTCTCCGGGAGCTGCATGTGTCA
GAGGTTTTCACCGTCATCACCGAAACGCGCGAGACGAAAGGGCCTCGTGATACGCCTATTTTTATAGGTT
AATGTCATGATAATAATGGTTTCTTAGACGTCAGGTGGCACTTTTCGGGGAAATGTGCGCGGAACCCCTA
TTTGTTTATTTTTCTAAATACATTCAAATATGTATCCGCTCATGAGACAATAACCCTGATAAATGCTTCA
ATAATATTGAAAAAGGAAGAGTATGAGTATTCAACATTTCCGTGTCGCCCTTATTCCCTTTTTTGCGGCA
TTTTGCCTTCCTGTTTTTGCTCACCCAGAAACGCTGGTGAAAGTAAAAGATGCTGAAGATCAGTTGGGTG
CACGAGTGGGTTACATCGAACTGGATCTCAACAGCGGTAAGATCCTTGAGAGTTTTCGCCCCGAAGAACG
TTTTCCAATGATGAGCACTTTTAAAGTTCTGCTATGTGGCGCGGTATTATCCCGTATTGACGCCGGGCAA
GAGCAACTCGGTCGCCGCATACACTATTCTCAGAATGACTTGGTTGAGTACTCACCAGTCACAGAAAAGC
ATCTTACGGATGGCATGACAGTAAGAGAATTATGCAGTGCTGCCATAACCATGAGTGATAACACTGCGGC
CAACTTACTTCTGACAACGATCGGAGGACCGAAGGAGCTAACCGCTTTTTTGCACAACATGGGGGATCAT
GTAACTCGCCTTGATCGTTGGGAACCGGAGCTGAATGAAGCCATACCAAACGACGAGCGTGACACCACGA
TGCCTGTAGCAATGGCAACAACGTTGCGCAAACTATTAACTGGCGAACTACTTACTCTAGCTTCCCGGCA
ACAATTAATAGACTGGATGGAGGCGGATAAAGTTGCAGGACCACTTCTGCGCTCGGCCCTTCCGGCTGGC
TGGTTTATTGCTGATAAATCTGGAGCCGGTGAGCGTGGGTCTCGCGGTATCATTGCAGCACTGGGGCCAG
ATGGTAAGCCCTCCCGTATCGTAGTTATCTACACGACGGGGAGTCAGGCAACTATGGATGAACGAAATAG
ACAGATCGCTGAGATAGGTGCCTCACTGATTAAGCATTGGTAACTGTCAGACCAAGTTTACTCATATATA
CTTTAGATTGATTTAAAACTTCATTTTTAATTTAAAAGGATCTAGGTGAAGATCCTTTTTGATAATCTCA
TGACCAAAATCCCTTAACGTGAGTTTTCGTTCCACTGAGCGTCAGACCCCGTAGAAAAGATCAAAGGATC
TTCTTGAGATCCTTTTTTTCTGCGCGTAATCTGCTGCTTGCAAACAAAAAAACCACCGCTACCAGCGGTG
GTTTGTTTGCCGGATCAAGAGCTACCAACTCTTTTTCCGAAGGTAACTGGCTTCAGCAGAGCGCAGATAC
CAAATACTGTTCTTCTAGTGTAGCCGTAGTTAGGCCACCACTTCAAGAACTCTGTAGCACCGCCTACATA
CCTCGCTCTGCTAATCCTGTTACCAGTGGCTGCTGCCAGTGGCGATAAGTCGTGTCTTACCGGGTTGGAC
TCAAGACGATAGTTACCGGATAAGGCGCAGCGGTCGGGCTGAACGGGGGGTTCGTGCACACAGCCCAGCT
TGGAGCGAACGACCTACACCGAACTGAGATACCTACAGCGTGAGCTATGAGAAAGCGCCACGCTTCCCGA
AGGGAGAAAGGCGGACAGGTATCCGGTAAGCGGCAGGGTCGGAACAGGAGAGCGCACGAGGGAGCTTCCA
GGGGGAAACGCCTGGTATCTTTATAGTCCTGTCGGGTTTCGCCACCTCTGACTTGAGCGTCGATTTTTGT
GATGCTCGTCAGGGGGGCGGAGCCTATGGAAAAACGCCAGCAACGCGGCCTTTTTACGGTTCCTGGCCTT
TTGCTGGCCTTTTGCTCACATGTCCTGCAGGCAGCTGCGCGCTCGCTCGCTCACTGAGGCCGCCCGGGCG
TCGGGCGACCTTTGGTCGCCCGGCCTCAGTGAGCGAGCGAGCGCGCAGAGAGGGAGTGGCCAACTCCATC
ACTAGGGGTTCCTGCGGCCGCACGCGTACATTGATTATTGACTAGTAGGGAGCCTGGAATTCCCTGGTGA
AACTGGGCTTTAAAGACAATGTAGGTTATCCTGGTGGGATGGTATACAAGGATAACCCCAGCACTGGGAT
GGGAGGATTACCACACATTCAAGGCTAAGCTGGTTTCATAGTGAGATTCTGTCTCCAAAACACACAGAGG
TAGCTCAGTTATTAGAGAGCTTGCCCAGCCTGTGTTAAACCCTGTGTTAAAGCCTTGGCACTCCAGGAGG
TGGAGGCAGGAAGATCAGAAGTTCAAAGACATCCTCAGCTATGCAACAAGGGAAACCCCACCCATCTCAA
AAGCAAACAGGCAAGAAACTGAAGTTTTATTCCTCACATTCCTGAGACTAGAAACTAAAGCACACATGCC
TGCCCTGTGAGACAGGCATTTATCTCCTTCAAATAGATCCTGTGACCCTCTTCCCTTACACAGGCTTTGC
ACCTGCCCCTCCTTACCCACAAGGCTCTGGGACATCCACCCACAGTACCTCTACCTTGAGCTCGGGCTGG
GCATAAAAGTCAGGGCAGAGCCATCTATTGCTTACATTTGCTTCTGGGATCCAGATCTTTCGAAGCTAGC
GCTACCGGTCGCCACCATGGTGAGCAAGGGCGAGGAGCTGTTCACCGGGGTGGTGCCCATCCTGGTCGAG
CTGGACGGCGACGTAAACGGCCACAAGTTCAGCGTGTCCGGCGAGGGCGAGGGCGATGCCACCTACGGCA
AGCTGACCCTGAAGCTGATCTGCACCACCGGCAAGCTGCCCGTGCCCTGGCCCACCCTCGTGACCACCCT
GGGCTACGGCGTGCAGTGCTTCGCCCGCTACCCCGACCACATGAAGCAGCACGACTTCTTCAAGTCCGCC
ATGCCCGAAGGCTACGTCCAGGAGCGCACCATCTTCTTCAAGGACGACGGCAACTACAAGACCCGCG
