Features (pLannotate 1.2.2; 17 found; start..end, strand, type, name):
     18..45      -  repeat_region  AAV2 ITR (fragment): inverted terminal repeat of adeno-associated virus serotype 2 inverted
     74..101     -  repeat_region  AAV2 ITR (fragment): inverted terminal repeat of adeno-associated virus serotype 2 inverted
    174..762     -  rep_origin     ori: high-copy-number ColE1/pMB1/pBR322/pUC origin of replication
    933..1793    -  CDS            AmpR: β-lactamase; bla; confers resistance to ampicillin, carbenicillin, and related antibiotics
   1794..1898    -  promoter       AmpR promoter: bla
   1993..2028    +  CDS            rop (fragment): Rop protein, which maintains plasmids at low copy number; rop
   2130..2179    +  misc_feature   bom (fragment): basis of mobility region from pBR322
   2180..2635    -  rep_origin     f1 ori (sequence partly withheld): f1 bacteriophage origin of replication; arrow indicates direction of (+) strand synthesis
   2654..2705    +  misc_feature   bom (fragment): basis of mobility region from pBR322
   2710..2850    -  repeat_region  AAV2 ITR: inverted terminal repeat of adeno-associated virus serotype 2 inverted
   2890..3366    -  polyA_signal   hGH poly(A) signal: human growth hormone polyadenylation signal
   3400..3441    -  polyA_signal   hGH poly(A) signal (fragment): human growth hormone polyadenylation signal
   3442..3522    -  misc_feature   WPRE (fragment): woodchuck hepatitis virus posttranscriptional regulatory element
   3528..3685    -  misc_feature   WPRE (fragment): woodchuck hepatitis virus posttranscriptional regulatory element
   3725..4441    -  CDS            SYFP2: SYFP2 is a basic (constitutively fluorescent) yellow fluorescent protein published in 2006, derived from Aequorea victoria. It is reported to be a very rapidly-maturing monomer with moderate acid sensitivity.
   5042..5060    -  enhancer       CMV enhancer (fragment): human cytomegalovirus immediate early enhancer
   5075..5092    +  repeat_region  AAV2 ITR (fragment): inverted terminal repeat of adeno-associated virus serotype 2 inverted
>Addgene plasmid #236722 | pAAV-BEC enhancer-minBG-SYFP2 | addgene full sequence | sequence record 497202 | Addgene NGS Result
AGTTGGCCACTCCCTCTCTGCGCGCTCGCTCGCTCACTGAGGCCGGGCGACCAAAGGTCGCCCGACGCCC
GGGCGGCCTCAGTGAGCGAGCGAGCGCGCAGCTGCCTGCAGGACATGTGAGCAAAAGGCCAGCAAAAGGC
CAGGAACCGTAAAAAGGCCGCGTTGCTGGCGTTTTTCCATAGGCTCCGCCCCCCTGACGAGCATCACAAA
AATCGACGCTCAAGTCAGAGGTGGCGAAACCCGACAGGACTATAAAGATACCAGGCGTTTCCCCCTGGAA
GCTCCCTCGTGCGCTCTCCTGTTCCGACCCTGCCGCTTACCGGATACCTGTCCGCCTTTCTCCCTTCGGG
AAGCGTGGCGCTTTCTCATAGCTCACGCTGTAGGTATCTCAGTTCGGTGTAGGTCGTTCGCTCCAAGCTG
GGCTGTGTGCACGAACCCCCCGTTCAGCCCGACCGCTGCGCCTTATCCGGTAACTATCGTCTTGAGTCCA
ACCCGGTAAGACACGACTTATCGCCACTGGCAGCAGCCACTGGTAACAGGATTAGCAGAGCGAGGTATGT
AGGCGGTGCTACAGAGTTCTTGAAGTGGTGGCCTAACTACGGCTACACTAGAAGAACAGTATTTGGTATC
TGCGCTCTGCTGAAGCCAGTTACCTTCGGAAAAAGAGTTGGTAGCTCTTGATCCGGCAAACAAACCACCG
CTGGTAGCGGTGGTTTTTTTGTTTGCAAGCAGCAGATTACGCGCAGAAAAAAAGGATCTCAAGAAGATCC
TTTGATCTTTTCTACGGGGTCTGACGCTCAGTGGAACGAAAACTCACGTTAAGGGATTTTGGTCATGAGA
TTATCAAAAAGGATCTTCACCTAGATCCTTTTAAATTAAAAATGAAGTTTTAAATCAATCTAAAGTATAT
ATGAGTAAACTTGGTCTGACAGTTACCAATGCTTAATCAGTGAGGCACCTATCTCAGCGATCTGTCTATT
TCGTTCATCCATAGTTGCCTGACTCCCCGTCGTGTAGATAACTACGATACGGGAGGGCTTACCATCTGGC
CCCAGTGCTGCAATGATACCGCGAGACCCACGCTCACCGGCTCCAGATTTATCAGCAATAAACCAGCCAG
CCGGAAGGGCCGAGCGCAGAAGTGGTCCTGCAACTTTATCCGCCTCCATCCAGTCTATTAATTGTTGCCG
GGAAGCTAGAGTAAGTAGTTCGCCAGTTAATAGTTTGCGCAACGTTGTTGCCATTGCTACAGGCATCGTG
GTGTCACGCTCGTCGTTTGGTATGGCTTCATTCAGCTCCGGTTCCCAACGATCAAGGCGAGTTACATGAT
CCCCCATGTTGTGCAAAAAAGCGGTTAGCTCCTTCGGTCCTCCGATCGTTGTCAGAAGTAAGTTGGCCGC
AGTGTTATCACTCATGGTTATGGCAGCACTGCATAATTCTCTTACTGTCATGCCATCCGTAAGATGCTTT
TCTGTGACTGGTGAGTACTCAACCAAGTCATTCTGAGAATAGTGTATGCGGCGACCGAGTTGCTCTTGCC
CGGCGTCAATACGGGATAATACCGCGCCACATAGCAGAACTTTAAAAGTGCTCATCATTGGAAAACGTTC
TTCGGGGCGAAAACTCTCAAGGATCTTACCGCTGTTGAGATCCAGTTCGATGTAACCCACTCGTGCACCC
AACTGATCTTCAGCATCTTTTACTTTCACCAGCGTTTCTGGGTGAGCAAAAACAGGAAGGCAAAATGCCG
CAAAAAAGGGAATAAGGGCGACACGGAAATGTTGAATACTCATACTCTTCCTTTTTCAATATTATTGAAG
CATTTATCAGGGTTATTGTCTCATGAGCGGATACATATTTGAATGTATTTAGAAAAATAAACAAATAGGG
GTTCCGCGCACATTTCCCCGAAAAGTGCCACCTGACGTCTAAGAAACCATTATTATCATGACATTAACCT
ATAAAAATAGGCGTATCACGAGGCCCTTTCGTCTCGCGCGTTTCGGTGATGACGGTGAAAACCTCTGACA
CATGCAGCTCCCGGAGACGGTCACAGCTTGTCTGTAAGCGGATGCCGGGAGCAGACAAGCCCGTCAGGGC
GCGTCAGCGGGTGTTGGCGGGTGTCGGGGCTGGCTTAACTATGCGGCATCAGAGCAGATTGTACTGAGAG
TGCACCATAAAATTGTAAACGTTAATATTTTGTTAAAATTCGCGTTAAATTTTTGTTAAATCAGCTCATT
TTTTAACCAATAGACCGAAATCGGCAAAATCCCTTATAAATCAAAAGAATAGCCCGAGATAGAGT
[37 nt withheld, positions 2306-2342]
AAAGAACGTGGACTCCAACGTCAAAGG
[141 nt withheld, positions 2370-2510]
G
[46 nt withheld, positions 2512-2557]
A
[95 nt withheld, positions 2559-2653]
TATGCGGTGTGAAATACCGCACAGATGCGTAAGGAGAAAATACCGCATCAGGCGCCCCTGCAGGCAGCTG
CGCGCTCGCTCGCTCACTGAGGCCGCCCGGGCAAAGCCCGGGCGTCGGGCGACCTTTGGTCGCCCGGCCT
CAGTGAGCGAGCGAGCGCGCAGAGAGGGAGTGGCCAACTCCATCACTAGGGGTTCCTGCGGCCGCTCGGT
CCGCACGTGGTTACCTACAAAATCAGAAGGACAGGGAAGGGAGCAGTGGTTCACGCCTGTAATCCCAGCA
ATTTGGGAGGCCAAGGTGGGTAGATCACCTGAGATTAGGAGTTGGAGACCAGCCTGGCCAATATGGTGAA
ACCCCGTCTCTACCAAAAAAACAAAAATTAGCTGAGCCTGGTCATGCATGCCTGGAATCCCAACAACTCG
GGAGGCTGAGGCAGGAGAATCGCTTGAACCCAGGAGGCGGAGATTGCAGTGAGCCAAGATTGTGCCACTG
CACTCCAGCTTGGTTCCCAATAGACCCCGCAGGCCCTACAGGTTGTCTTCCCAACTTGCCCCTTGCTCCA
TACCACCCCCCTCCACCCCATAATATTATAGAAGGACACCTAGTCAGACAAAATGATGCAACTTAATTTT
ATTAGGACAAGGCTGGTGGGCACTGGAGTGGCAACTTCCAGGGCCAGGAGAGGCACTGGGGAGGGGTCAC
AGGGATGCCACCCGTAGATCTCTCGAGCAGCGCTGGCCGACCCGATTCGGGAGGCTGAGGCAGGAGAATC
GCTTGAACCCGGGAGGCGCCACGGAATTGTCAGTGCCCAACAGCCGAGCCCCTGTCCAGCAGCGGGCAAG
GCAGGCGGCGATGAGTTCCGCCGTGGCAAGAACTAACCAGGATTTATACAAGGAGGAGAAAATGAAAGCC
ATACGGGAAGCAATAGCATGATACAAAGGCATTAAAGCAGCGTATCCACATAGCGTAAAAGGAGCAACAT
AGTTAAGAATACCAGTCAATCTTTCACAAATTTTGTAATCCAGAGGTTGATTATGATATCGAATTCGCGG
CCGCGGCGCGCCGTCGACTTACTTGTACAGCTCGTCCATGCCGAGAGTGATCCCGGCGGCGGTCACGAAC
TCCAGCAGGACCATGTGATCGCGCTTCTCGTTGGGGTCTTTGCTCAGCTTGGACTGGTAGCTCAGGTAGT
GGTTGTCGGGCAGCAGCACGGGGCCGTCGCCGATGGGGGTGTTCTGCTGGTAGTGGTCGGCGAGCTGCAC
GCCGCCGTCCTCGATGTTGTGGCGGATCTTGAAGTTGGCCTTGATGCCGTTCTTCTGCTTGTCGGCGGTG
ATATAGACGTTGTGGCTGTTGTAGTTGTACTCCAGCTTGTGCCCCAGGATGTTGCCGTCCTCCTTGAAGT
CGATGCCCTTCAGCTCGATGCGGTTCACCAGGGTGTCGCCCTCGAACTTCACCTCGGCGCGGGTCTTGTA
GTTGCCGTCGTCCTTGAAGAAGATGGTGCGCTCCTGGACGTAGCCTTCGGGCATGGCGGACTTGAAGAAG
TCGTGCTGCTTCATGTGGTCGGGGTAGCGGGCGAAGCACTGCACGCCGTAGCCCAGGGTGGTCACGAGGG
TGGGCCAGGGCACGGGCAGCTTGCCGGTGGTGCAGATCAGCTTCAGGGTCAGCTTGCCGTAGGTGGCATC
GCCCTCGCCCTCGCCGGACACGCTGAACTTGTGGCCGTTTACGTCGCCGTCCAGCTCGACCAGGATGGGC
ACCACCCCGGTGAACAGCTCCTCGCCCTTGCTCACCATGGTGGCGACCGGTAGCGCTAGCTTCGAAAGAT
CTGGATCCCAGAAGCAAATGTAAGCAATAGATGGCTCTGCCCTGACTTTTATGCCCAGCCCGAGCTCAAG
GTAGAGGTACTGTGGGTGGATGTCCCAGAGCCTTGTGGGTAAGGAGGGGCAGGTGCAAAGCCTGTGTAAG
GGAAGAGGGTCACAGGATCTATTTGAAGGAGATAAATGCCTGTCTCACAGGGCAGGCATGTGTGCTTTAG
TTTCTAGTCTCAGGAATGTGAGGAATAAAACTTCAGTTTCTTGCCTGTTTGCTTTTGAGATGGGTGGGGT
TTCCCTTGTTGCATAGCTGAGGATGTCTTTGAACTTCTGATCTTCCTGCCTCCACCTCCTGGAGTGCCAA
GGCTTTAACACAGGGTTTAACACAGGCTGGGCAAGCTCTCTAATAACTGAGCTACCTCTGTGTGTTTTGG
AGACAGAATCTCACTATGAAACCAGCTTAGCCTTGAATGTGTGGTAATCCTCCCATCCCAGTGCTGGGGT
TATCCTTGTATACCATCCCACCAGGATAACCTACATTGTCTTTAAAGCCCAGTTTCACCAGGGAATTCCA
GGCTCCCTACTAGTCAATAATCAATGTACGCGTGCGGCCGCAGGAACCCCTAGTGATGG
